>Addgene plasmid #239600 | AAV-U6-sgPlxnb2-KO-4-EF1a-LibVec | addgene full sequence | sequence record 478291 | Addgene NGS Result
CCTGCAGGCAGCTGCGCGCTCGCTCGCTCACTGAGGCCGCCCGGGCGTCGGGCGACCTTTGGTCGCCCGG
CCTCAGTGAGCGAGCGAGCGCGCAGAGAGGGAGTGGCCAACTCCATCACTAGGGGTTCCTGCGGCCCCCG
TTAGAGGGCCTATTTCCCATGATTCCTTCATATTTGCATATACGATACAAGGCTGTTAGAGAGATAATTA
GAATTAATTTGACTGTAAACACAAAGATATTAGTACAAAATACGTGACGTAGAAAGTAATAATTTCTTGG
GTAGTTTGCAGTTTTAAAATTATGTTTTAAAATGGACTATCATATGCTTACCGTAACTTGAAAGTATTTC
GATTTCTTGGCTTTATATATCTTGTGGAAAGGACGAAACACCGACCGTCCATCCGTATCAGCAGTTTTAG
AGCTAGAAATAGCAAGTTAAAATAAGGCTAGTCCGTTATCAACTTGAAAAAGTGGCACCGAGTCGGTGCT
TTTTTTAATGCAAAGATGGATAAAGTTTTAAACAGAGAGGAATCTTTGCAGCTAATGGACCTTCTAGGTC
TTGAAAGGAGTGGGAATTGGCTCCGGTGCCCGTCAGTGGGCAGAGCGCACATCGCCCACAGTCCCCGAGA
AGTTGGGGGGAGGGGTCGGCAATTGAACCGGTGCCTAGAGAAGGTGGCGCGGGGTAAACTGGGAAAGTGA
TGTCGTGTACTGGCTCCGCCTTTTTCCCGAGGGTGGGGGAGAACCGTATATAAGTGCAGTAGTCGCCGTG
AACGTTCTTTTTCGCAACGGGTTTGCCGCCAGAACACAGGTAAGTGCCGTGTGTGGTTCCCGCGGGCCTG
GCCTCTTTACGGGTTATGGCCCTTGCGTGCCTTGAATTACTTCCACCTGGCTGCAGTACGTGATTCTTGA
TCCCGAGCTTCGGGTTGGAAGTGGGTGGGAGAGTTCGAGGCCTTGCGCTTAAGGAGCCCCTTCGCCTCGT
GCTTGAGTTGAGGCCTGGCCTGGGCGCTGGGGCCGCCGCGTGCGAATCTGGTGGCACCTTCGCGCCTGTC
TCGCTGCTTTCGATAAGTCTCTAGCCATTTAAAATTTTTGATGACCTGCTGCGACGCTTTTTTTCTGGCA
AGATAGTCTTGTAAATGCGGGCCAAGATCTGCACACTGGTATTTCGGTTTTTGGGGCCGCGGGCGGCGAC
GGGGCCCGTGCGTCCCAGCGCACATGTTCGGCGAGGCGGGGCCTGCGAGCGCGGCCACCGAGAATCGGAC
GGGGGTAGTCTCAAGCTGGCCGGCCTGCTCTGGTGCCTGGCCTCGCGCCGCCGTGTATCGCCCCGCCCTG
GGCGGCAAGGCTGGCCCGGTCGGCACCAGTTGCGTGAGCGGAAAGATGGCCGCTTCCCGGCCCTGCTGCA
GGGAGCTCAAAATGGAGGACGCGGCGCTCGGGAGAGCGGGCGGGTGAGTCACCCACACAAAGGAAAAGGG
CCTTTCCGTCCTCAGCCGTCGCTTCATGTGACTCCACGGAGTACCGGGCGCCGTCCAGGCACCTCGATTA
GTTCTCGAGCTTTTGGAGTACGTCGTCTTTAGGTTGGGGGGAGGGGTTTTATGCGATGGAGTTTCCCCAC
ACTGAGTGGGTGGAGACTGAAGTTAGGCCAGCTTGGCACTTGATGTAATTCTCCTTGGAATTTGCCCTTT
TTGAGTTTGGATCTTGGTTCATTCTCAAGCCTCAGACAGTGGTTCAAAGTTTTTTTCTTCCATTTCAGGT
GTCGTGAGCGGCCGCTCGAGATGGTGAGCAAGGGCGAGGAGCTGTTCACCGGGGTGGTGCCCATCCTGGT
CGAGCTGGACGGCGACGTAAACGGCCACAAGTTCAGCGTGTCCGGCGAGGGCGAGGGCGATGCCACCTAC
GGCAAGCTGACCCTGAAGTTCATCTGCACCACCGGCAAGCTGCCCGTGCCCTGGCCCACCCTCGTGACCA
CCCTGACCTACGGCGTGCAGTGCTTCAGCCGCTACCCCGACCACATGAAGCAGCACGACTTCTTCAAGTC
CGCCATGCCCGAAGGCTACGTCCAGGAGCGCACCATCTTCTTCAAGGACGACGGCAACTACAAGACCCGC
GCCGAGGTGAAGTTCGAGGGCGACACCCTGGTGAACCGCATCGAGCTGAAGGGCATCGACTTCAAGGAGG
ACGGCAACATCCTGGGGCACAAGCTGGAGTACAACTACAACAGCCACAACGTCTATATCATGGCCGACAA
GCAGAAGAACGGCATCAAGGTGAACTTCAAGATCCGCCACAACATCGAGGACGGCAGCGTGCAGCTCGCC
GACCACTACCAGCAGAACACCCCCATCGGCGACGGCCCCGTGCTGCTGCCCGACAACCACTACCTGAGCA
CCCAGTCCGCCCTGAGCAAAGACCCCAACGAGAAGCGCGATCACATGGTCCTGCTGGAGTTCGTGACCGC
CGCCGGGATCACTCTCGGCATGGACGAGCTGTACAAGTAAGAGCGCACCCGTCCGAGCTAAGGCGCGCCA
TACATGCATGGTGTACAAGTAATCTAGAGGGCCCTATTCTATAGTGTCACCTAAATGCTAGAGCTCGCTG
ATCAGCCTCGACTGTGCCTTCTAGTTGCCAGCCATCTGTTGTTTGCCCCTCCCCCGTGCCTTCCTTGACC
CTGGAAGGTGCCACTCCCACTGTCCTTTCCTAATAAAATGAGGAAATTGCATCGCATTGTCTGAGTAGGT
GTCATTCTATTCTGGGGGGTGGGGTGGGGCAGGACAGCAAGGGGGAGGATTGGGAAGACAATAGCAGGCA
TGCTGGGGATGCGGTGGGCTCTATGGCTTCTGAGGCGGGGCCGCAGGAACCCCTAGTGATGGAGTTGGCC
ACTCCCTCTCTGCGCGCTCGCTCGCTCACTGAGGCCGGGCGACCAAAGGTCGCCCGACGCCCGGGCTTTG
CCCGGGCGGCCTCAGTGAGCGAGCGAGCGCGCAGCTGCCTGCAGGGGCGCCTGATGCGGTATTTTCTCCT
TACGCATCTGTGCGGTATTTCACACCGCATA
[95 nt withheld, positions 3042-3136]
T
[46 nt withheld, positions 3138-3183]
C
[141 nt withheld, positions 3185-3325]
CCTTTGACGTTGGAGTCCACGTTCTTT
[37 nt withheld, positions 3353-3389]
ACTCTATCTCGGGCTATTCTTTTGATTTATAAGGGATTTTGCCGATTTCGGTCTATTGGTTAAAAAATGA
GCTGATTTAACAAAAATTTAACGCGAATTTTAACAAAATATTAACGTTTACAATTTTATGGTGCACTCTC
AGTACAATCTGCTCTGATGCCGCATAGTTAAGCCAGCCCCGACACCCGCCAACACCCGCTGACGCGCCCT
GACGGGCTTGTCTGCTCCCGGCATCCGCTTACAGACAAGCTGTGACCTTCTCCGGGAGCTGCATGTGTCA
GAGGTTTTCACCGTCATCACCGAAACGCGCGATACGAAAGGGCCTCGTGATACGCCTATTTTTATAGGTT
AATGTCATGATAATAATGGTTTCTTAGACGTCAGGTGGCACTTTTCGGGGAAATGTGCGCGGAACCCCTA
TTTGTTTATTTTTCTAAATACATTCAAATATGTATCCGCTCATGAGACAATAACCCTGATAAATGCTTCA
ATAATATTGAAAAAGGAAGAGTATGAGTATTCAACATTTCCGTGTCGCCCTTATTCCCTTTTTTGCGGCA
TTTTGCCTTCCTGTTTTTGCTCACCCAGAAACGCTGGTGAAAGTAAAAGATGCTGAAGATCAGTTGGGTG
CACGAGTGGGTTACATCGAACTGGATCTCAACAGCGGTAAGATCCTTGAGAGTTTTCGCCCCGAAGAACG
TTTTCCAATGATGAGCACTTTTAAAGTTCTGCTATGTGGCGCGGTATTATCCCGTATTGACGCCGGGCAA
GAGCAACTCGGTCGCCGCATACACTATTCTCAGAATGACTTGGTTGAGTACTCACCAGTCACAGAAAAGC
ATCTTACGGATGGCATGACAGTAAGAGAATTATGCAGTGCTGCCATAACCATGAGTGATAACACTGCGGC
CAACTTACTTCTGACAACGATCGGAGGACCGAAGGAGCTAACCGCTTTTTTGCACAACATGGGGGATCAT
GTAACTCGCCTTGATCGTTGGGAACCGGAGCTGAATGAAGCCATACCAAACGACGAGCGTGACACCACGA
TGCCTGTAGCAATGGCAACAACGTTGCGCAAACTATTAACTGGCGAACTACTTACTCTAGCTTCCCGGCA
ACAATTAATAGACTGGATGGAGGCGGATAAAGTTGCAGGACCACTTCTGCGCTCGGCCCTTCCGGCTGGC
TGGTTTATTGCTGATAAATCTGGAGCCGGTGAGCGTGGGTCTCGCGGTATCATTGCAGCACTGGGGCCAG
ATGGTAAGCCCTCCCGTATCGTAGTTATCTACACGACGGGGAGTCAGGCAACTATGGATGAACGAAATAG
ACAGATCGCTGAGATAGGTGCCTCACTGATTAAGCATTGGTAACTGTCAGACCAAGTTTACTCATATATA
CTTTAGATTGATTTAAAACTTCATTTTTAATTTAAAAGGATCTAGGTGAAGATCCTTTTTGATAATCTCA
TGACCAAAATCCCTTAACGTGAGTTTTCGTTCCACTGAGCGTCAGACCCCGTAGAAAAGATCAAAGGATC
TTCTTGAGATCCTTTTTTTCTGCGCGTAATCTGCTGCTTGCAAACAAAAAAACCACCGCTACCAGCGGTG
GTTTGTTTGCCGGATCAAGAGCTACCAACTCTTTTTCCGAAGGTAACTGGCTTCAGCAGAGCGCAGATAC
CAAATACTGTTCTTCTAGTGTAGCCGTAGTTAGGCCACCACTTCAAGAACTCTGTAGCACCGCCTACATA
CCTCGCTCTGCTAATCCTGTTACCAGTGGCTGCTGCCAGTGGCGATAAGTCGTGTCTTACCGGGTTGGAC
TCAAGACGATAGTTACCGGATAAGGCGCAGCGGTCGGGCTGAACGGGGGGTTCGTGCACACAGCCCAGCT
TGGAGCGAACGACCTACACCGAACTGAGATACCTACAGCGTGAGCTATGAGAAAGCGCCACGCTTCCCGA
AGGGAGAAAGGCGGACAGGTATCCGGTAAGCGGCAGGGTCGGAACAGGAGAGCGCACGAGGGAGCTTCCA
GGGGGAAACGCCTGGTATCTTTATAGTCCTGTCGGGTTTCGCCACCTCTGACTTGAGCGTCGATTTTTGT
GATGCTCGTCAGGGGGGCGGAGCCTATGGAAAAACGCCAGCAACGCGGCCTTTTTACGGTTCCTGGCCTT
TTGCTGGCCTTTTGCTCACATGT
Features (pLannotate 1.2.2; 17 found; start..end, strand, type, name):
     12..39      +  repeat_region  AAV2 ITR (fragment): inverted terminal repeat of adeno-associated virus serotype 2 inverted
     68..95      +  repeat_region  AAV2 ITR (fragment): inverted terminal repeat of adeno-associated virus serotype 2 inverted
    144..384     +  promoter       U6 promoter: RNA polymerase III promoter for human U6 snRNA
    414..489     +  misc_RNA       gRNA scaffold: guide RNA scaffold for the Streptococcus pyogenes CRISPR/Cas9 system
    506..572     +  CDS            small t antigen (fragment): SV40 (simian virus 40) small t antigen
    579..1757    +  promoter       EF-1α promoter: strong constitutive promoter for human elongation factor EF-1α
   1771..2490    +  CDS            EGFP: the original enhanced GFP (Yang et al., 1996) mammalian codon-optimized
   2558..2576    -  promoter       SP6 promoter: promoter for bacteriophage SP6 RNA polymerase
   2602..2826    +  polyA_signal   bGH poly(A) signal: bovine growth hormone polyadenylation signal
   2845..2985    +  repeat_region  AAV2 ITR: inverted terminal repeat of adeno-associated virus serotype 2 inverted
   2990..3041    -  misc_feature   bom (fragment): basis of mobility region from pBR322
   3060..3515    +  rep_origin     f1 ori (sequence partly withheld): f1 bacteriophage origin of replication; arrow indicates direction of (+) strand synthesis
   3516..3565    -  misc_feature   bom (fragment): basis of mobility region from pBR322
   3667..3701    -  CDS            rop (fragment): Rop protein, which maintains plasmids at low copy number; rop
   3797..3901    +  promoter       AmpR promoter: bla
   3902..4762    +  CDS            AmpR: β-lactamase; bla; confers resistance to ampicillin, carbenicillin, and related antibiotics
   4933..5521    +  rep_origin     ori: high-copy-number ColE1/pMB1/pBR322/pUC origin of replication
