[The description below was written by a language model from this plasmid's Addgene catalogue record and pLannotate feature annotations shown in this document.]
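Description:
AAV-U6-sgPlxnb2-KO-4-EF1a-LibVec is an adeno-associated virus transfer plasmid for mammalian expression that delivers a single CRISPR guide RNA against mouse Plxnb2 (plexin-B2), the fourth knockout guide for this gene in its series. It is built on the AAV-U6-sgRNA-EF1a-LibVec backbone, with the guide inserted by Golden Gate cloning. In bacteria it is maintained as a high-copy plasmid through a ColE1/pUC-type origin and selected with ampicillin via the β-lactamase gene. An f1 phage origin is also present, and a recombination-reducing strain is listed for growth, as is common for ITR-containing plasmids.

Between the AAV2 inverted terminal repeats, which direct replication and packaging of the intervening DNA into AAV particles, sit two expression units. The human U6 RNA polymerase III promoter drives the Plxnb2 spacer fused to the Streptococcus pyogenes Cas9 guide scaffold. Downstream, the constitutive EF-1α promoter drives EGFP, terminated by a bovine growth hormone polyadenylation signal, so that transduced or transfected cells can be identified by fluorescence. No Cas9 coding sequence is annotated, so the nuclease must be supplied separately, for example by Cas9-expressing cells or animals. The annotation detects only short fragments of the left ITR, while the right ITR is annotated as complete. A short SV40 small t antigen fragment and an SP6 promoter also appear as minor annotated elements.

The sequenced record (about 5.6 kb) agrees with the stated total size. The listed backbone size is larger, which may reflect a stuffer replaced during cloning, though the record does not say so. The associated publication concerns in vivo screening of liver-derived constraints on metastasis.
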