Addgene plasmid #239600: AAV-U6-sgPlxnb2-KO-4-EF1a-LibVec
Purpose: expresses guide#4 to knock-out mouse Plxnb2, via CRISPR-Cas9
Depositing lab: Andreas Moor. Depositing organization: ETH Zurich (Swiss Federal Institute of Technology). Publication: In vivo interaction screening reveals liver-derived constraints to metastasis. Borrelli C, Roberts M, Eletto D, Hussherr MD, Fazilaty H, Valenta T, Lafzi A, Kretz JA, Guido Vinzoni E, Karakatsani A, Adivarahan S, Mannhart A, Kimura S, Meijs A, Baccouche Mhamedi F, Acar IE, Handler K, Ficht X, Platt RJ, Piscuoglio S, Moor AE. Nature. 2024 Aug;632(8024):411-418. doi: 10.1038/s41586-024-07715-3. Epub 2024 Jul 24. PubMed 39048831.
Backbone
  Vector backbone: AAV-U6-sgRNA-EF1a-LibVec
  Backbone manufacturer: D Eletto
  Backbone size w/o insert (bp): 7453
  Total vector size (bp): 5593
  Vector type: Mammalian Expression, AAV
  Selectable markers: EGFP
Growth in bacteria
  Bacterial resistance: Ampicillin, 100 μg/mL
  Growth temperature: 37°C
  Growth strain: NEB Stable
  Copy number: High Copy
Gene/Insert
  Gene/Insert name: Plxnb2 (alt name: gRNA sequence sgPlxnb2-KO-4: gACCGTCCATCCGTATCAGCA)
  Species: M. musculus (mouse)
  Entrez Gene: Plxnb2 (a.k.a. Debt, plexin-B2)
  Promoter: hU6
  Cloning method: Golden Gate
  Sequencing primers: 5′ hU6-f: 5' GAGGGCCTATTTCCCATGATT 3'
Terms and licenses: Academic/Nonprofit Terms; Industry Terms: Not Available to Industry
How to cite: AAV-U6-sgPlxnb2-KO-4-EF1a-LibVec was a gift from Andreas Moor (Addgene plasmid # 239600 ; http://n2t.net/addgene:239600 ; RRID:Addgene_239600)
